Addgene plasmid #106104: pFRT_TO_FlagHA_ELAVL1
Purpose: Inducible gene expression of FlagHA ELAVL1
Depositing lab: Thomas Tuschl. Depositing organization: Rockefeller University. Publication: The TIA1 RNA-Binding Protein Family Regulates EIF2AK2-Mediated Stress Response and Cell Cycle Progression. Meyer C, Garzia A, Mazzola M, Gerstberger S, Molina H, Tuschl T. Mol Cell. 2018 Feb 15;69(4):622-635.e6. doi: 10.1016/j.molcel.2018.01.011. PubMed 29429924.
Backbone
  Vector backbone: pFRT_TO_FlagHA_dest
  Vector type: Mammalian Expression
Growth in bacteria
  Bacterial resistance: Ampicillin, 100 μg/mL
  Growth temperature: 37°C
  Growth strain: DH5alpha
  Copy number: Unknown
Gene/Insert
  Gene/Insert name: ELAVL1
  Species: H. sapiens (human)
  Entrez Gene: ELAVL1 (a.k.a. ELAV1, HUR, Hua, MelG)
  Tag / fusion protein: HA; Flag (N terminal on backbone)
  Cloning method: Gateway Cloning
Terms and licenses: Academic/Nonprofit Terms; Industry Terms: Not Available to Industry
How to cite: pFRT_TO_FlagHA_ELAVL1 was a gift from Thomas Tuschl (Addgene plasmid # 106104 ; http://n2t.net/addgene:106104 ; RRID:Addgene_106104)
