[The description below was written by a language model from this plasmid's Addgene catalogue record and pLannotate feature annotations shown in this document.]
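Description:
pFRT_TO_FlagHA_ELAVL1 is a mammalian expression plasmid of about 6.3 kb for tetracycline-inducible production of human ELAVL1 (also known as HuR), an RNA-binding protein that recognises U-rich and AU-rich elements in mRNA 3' UTRs and stabilises its targets. It was made by Gateway recombination into the pFRT_TO_FlagHA_dest destination backbone, so the ELAVL1 coding sequence is flanked by attB1 and attB2 sites. It is propagated in E. coli through a high-copy ColE1/pUC-type origin with ampicillin selection (AmpR). A partial f1 origin, lac promoter/operator remnants and a bom fragment are backbone leftovers.

Expression is driven by the CMV immediate-early enhancer and promoter. Immediately downstream lie short matches that the annotation software labels as PLtetO-1 and TRE3GV fragments; these most likely correspond to tandem tet operator sites. This "TO" arrangement keeps transcription off in cells expressing the Tet repressor until tetracycline or doxycycline is added. The backbone supplies an N-terminal Flag and HA tag upstream of attB1; the feature table detects only the FLAG portion. A V5 tag is annotated after attB2, but the record does not show whether it is translated, and it is not listed among the tags. A bGH polyadenylation signal ends the transcription unit.

Downstream, an FRT site sits directly in front of a hygromycin resistance gene that has an SV40 poly(A) signal but no full annotated promoter of its own. This layout is typical of FLP-mediated integration systems, in which recombination at a genomic FRT site in a suitable host line activates HygR and yields isogenic, single-site stable lines. The stated purpose is inducible FlagHA-ELAVL1 expression, and the epitope tags would suit immunodetection or affinity purification of the protein and its bound RNAs.
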