Features (pLannotate 1.2.2; 25 found; start..end, strand, type, name):
      1..380     +  enhancer       CMV enhancer: human cytomegalovirus immediate early enhancer
    381..584     +  promoter       CMV promoter: human cytomegalovirus (CMV) immediate early promoter
    586..605     +  promoter       PLtetO-1 promoter (fragment): modified phage lambda PL promoter with tet operator sites (Lutz and Bujard, 1997)
    607..626     +  promoter       PLtetO-1 promoter (fragment): modified phage lambda PL promoter with tet operator sites (Lutz and Bujard, 1997)
    634..667     +  promoter       TRE3GV promoter (fragment): 3rd-generation Tet-responsive promoter that can be activated by binding of Tet-On® 3G, optimized for retroviral and lentiviral vectors
    762..782     +  CDS            FLAG (fragment): FLAG® epitope tag, followed by an enterokinase cleavage site
    825..849     +  protein_bind   attB1: mutant version of attB; recombination site for the Gateway® BP reaction BP Clonase™
    852..1829    +  CDS            ELAVL1: ELAV1_HUMAN - Also known as HUR. Experimental evidence at protein level: Swiss-Prot protein existence level 1. RNA-binding protein that binds to the 3'-UTR region of mRNAs and increases their stability (PubMed:14517288, PubMed:18285462, PubMed:31358969). Involved in embryonic stem cells (ESCs) differentiation: preferentially binds mRNAs that are not methylated by N6-methyladenosine (m6A), stabilizing them, promoting ESCs differentiation (By similarity). Binds to poly-U elements and AU-rich elements (AREs) in the 3'-UTR of target mRNAs (PubMed:8626503, PubMed:17632515, PubMed:18285462, PubMed:2
   1833..1857    -  protein_bind   attB2: mutant version of attB; recombination site for the Gateway® BP reaction BP Clonase™
   1910..1951    +  CDS            V5 tag: epitope tag from simian virus 5
   2037..2261    +  polyA_signal   bGH poly(A) signal: bovine growth hormone polyadenylation signal
   2265..2286    +  promoter       SV40 promoter (fragment): SV40 enhancer and early promoter
   2307..2540    +  rep_origin     f1 ori (fragment) (sequence partly withheld): f1 bacteriophage origin of replication; arrow indicates direction of (+) strand synthesis
   2545..2592    +  protein_bind   FRT: FLP-mediated recombination occurs in the 8-bp core sequence TCTAGAAA (Turan and Bode, 2011). FLP recombinase from the Saccharomyces cerevisiae 2μ plasmid
   2600..3622    +  CDS            HygR: aminoglycoside phosphotransferase from E. coli; aph(4)-Ia; confers resistance to hygromycin
   3632..3757    +  CDS            ble (fragment): BLE_KLEPN - Experimental evidence at protein level: Swiss-Prot protein existence level 1. Binding protein with a strong affinity to the bleomycin family of antibiotics. Binds to CL990; an antimitotic-antibiotic compound. From Klebsiella pneumoniae.
   3752..3873    +  polyA_signal   SV40 poly(A) signal: SV40 polyadenylation signal
   3946..3962    -  protein_bind   lac operator: The lac repressor binds to the lac operator to inhibit transcription in E. coli. This inhibition can be relieved by adding lactose or isopropyl-β-D-thiogalactopyranoside (IPTG). lac repressor encoded by lacI
   3970..4000    -  promoter       lac promoter: promoter for the E. coli lac operon
   4015..4036    -  protein_bind   CAP binding site: CAP binding activates transcription in the presence of cAMP. E. coli catabolite activator protein
   4049..4141    -  CDS            lacI (fragment): lac repressor; lacI; The lac repressor binds to the lac operator to inhibit transcription in E. coli. This inhibition can be relieved by adding lactose or isopropyl-β-D-thiogalactopyranoside (IPTG).
   4324..4912    -  rep_origin     ori: high-copy-number ColE1/pMB1/pBR322/pUC origin of replication
   5083..5943    -  CDS            AmpR: β-lactamase; bla; confers resistance to ampicillin, carbenicillin, and related antibiotics
   5944..6048    -  promoter       AmpR promoter: bla
   6107..6159    -  misc_feature   bom (fragment): basis of mobility region from pBR322
>Addgene plasmid #106104 | pFRT_TO_FlagHA_ELAVL1 | addgene full sequence | sequence record 203419 | Addgene NGS Result
GACATTGATTATTGACTAGTTATTAATAGTAATCAATTACGGGGTCATTAGTTCATAGCCCATATATGGA
GTTCCGCGTTACATAACTTACGGTAAATGGCCCGCCTGGCTGACCGCCCAACGACCCCCGCCCATTGACG
TCAATAATGACGTATGTTCCCATAGTAACGCCAATAGGGACTTTCCATTGACGTCAATGGGTGGAGTATT
TACGGTAAACTGCCCACTTGGCAGTACATCAAGTGTATCATATGCCAAGTACGCCCCCTATTGACGTCAA
TGACGGTAAATGGCCCGCCTGGCATTATGCCCAGTACATGACCTTATGGGACTTTCCTACTTGGCAGTAC
ATCTACGTATTAGTCATCGCTATTACCATGGTGATGCGGTTTTGGCAGTACATCAATGGGCGTGGATAGC
GGTTTGACTCACGGGGATTTCCAAGTCTCCACCCCATTGACGTCAATGGGAGTTTGTTTTGGCACCAAAA
TCAACGGGACTTTCCAAAATGTCGTAACAACTCCGCCCCATTGACGCAAATGGGCGGTAGGCGTGTACGG
TGGGAGGTCTATATAAGCAGAGCTCTCCCTATCAGTGATAGAGATCTCCCTATCAGTGATAGAGATCGTC
GACGAGCTCGTTTAGTGAACCGTCAGATCGCCTGGAGACGCCATCCACGCTGTTTTGACCTCCATAGAAG
ACACCGGGACCGATCCAGCCTCCGGACTCTAGCGTTTAAACTTAAGCTTGGTACCATGGACTACAAGGAC
GACGATGACAAGTACCCTTATGACGTGCCCGATTACGCTTTGAACCAGATATCAACAAGTTTGTACAAAA
AAGCAGGCTTCATGTCTAATGGTTATGAAGACCACATGGCCGAAGACTGCAGGGGTGACATCGGGAGAAC
GAATTTGATCGTCAACTACCTCCCTCAGAACATGACCCAGGATGAGTTACGAAGCCTGTTCAGCAGCATT
GGTGAAGTTGAATCTGCAAAACTTATTCGGGATAAAGTAGCAGGACACAGCTTGGGCTATGGCTTTGTGA
ACTACGTGACCGCGAAGGATGCAGAGAGAGCGATCAACACGCTGAACGGCTTGAGGCTCCAGTCAAAAAC
CATTAAGGTGTCGTATGCTCGCCCGAGCTCAGAGGTGATCAAAGACGCCAACTTGTACATCAGCGGGCTC
CCGCGGACCATGACCCAGAAGGACGTAGAAGACATGTTCTCTCGGTTTGGGCGGATCATCAACTCGCGGG
TCCTCGTGGATCAGACTACAGGTTTGTCCAGAGGGGTTGCGTTTATCCGGTTTGACAAACGGTCGGAGGC
AGAAGAGGCAATTACCAGTTTCAATGGTCATAAACCCCCAGGTTCCTCTGAGCCCATCACAGTGAAGTTT
GCAGCCAACCCCAACCAGAACAAAAACGTGGCACTCCTCTCGCAGCTGTACCACTCGCCAGCGCGACGGT
TCGGAGGCCCCGTTCACCACCAGGCGCAGAGATTCAGGTTCTCCCCCATGGGCGTCGATCACATGAGCGG
GCTCTCTGGCGTCAACGTGCCAGGAAACGCCTCCTCCGGCTGGTGCATTTTCATCTACAACCTGGGGCAG
GATGCCGACGAGGGGATCCTCTGGCAGATGTTTGGGCCGTTTGGTGCCGTCACCAATGTGAAAGTGATCC
GCGACTTCAACACCAACAAGTGCAAAGGGTTTGGCTTTGTGACCATGACAAACTATGAAGAAGCCGCGAT
GGCCATAGCCAGCCTGAACGGCTACCGCCTGGGGGACAAAATCTTACAGGTTTCCTTCAAAACCAACAAG
TCCCACAAATAAACCCAGCTTTCTTGTACAAAGTGGTTGATATCCAGCACAGTGGCGGCCGCTCAAGTCT
AGAGGGCCCGCGGTTCGAAGGTAAGCCTATCCCTAACCCTCTCCTCGGTCTCGATTCTACGCGTACCTGA
TCCGCGGCCGCATAGATAACTGATCCAGTGTGCCTCGAGTCTAGAGGGCCCGTTTAAACCCGCTGATCAG
CCTCGACTGTGCCTTCTAGTTGCCAGCCATCTGTTGTTTGCCCCTCCCCCGTGCCTTCCTTGACCCTGGA
AGGTGCCACTCCCACTGTCCTTTCCTAATAAAATGAGGAAATTGCATCGCATTGTCTGAGTAGGTGTCAT
TCTATTCTGGGGGGTGGGGTGGGGCAGGACAGCAAGGGGGAGGATTGGGAAGACAATAGCAGGCATGCTG
GGGATGCGGTGGGCTCTATGGCTTCTGAGGCGGAAAGAACCAGCTGGGGCTCTAGGGGGTATCCCC
[124 nt withheld, positions 2307-2430]
C
[91 nt withheld, positions 2432-2522]
AGGGTGATGGTTCACGTACCTAGAAGTTCCTATTCCGAAGTTCCTATTCTCTAGAAAGTATAGGAACTTC
CTTGGCCAAAAAGCCTGAACTCACCGCGACGTCTGTCGAGAAGTTTCTGATCGAAAAGTTCGACAGCGTC
TCCGACCTGATGCAGCTCTCGGAGGGCGAAGAATCTCGTGCTTTCAGCTTCGATGTAGGAGGGCGTGGAT
ATGTCCTGCGGGTAAATAGCTGCGCCGATGGTTTCTACAAAGATCGTTATGTTTATCGGCACTTTGCATC
GGCCGCGCTCCCGATTCCGGAAGTGCTTGACATTGGGGAATTCAGCGAGAGCCTGACCTATTGCATCTCC
CGCCGTGCACAGGGTGTCACGTTGCAAGACCTGCCTGAAACCGAACTGCCCGCTGTTCTGCAGCCGGTCG
CGGAGGCCATGGATGCGATCGCTGCGGCCGATCTTAGCCAGACGAGCGGGTTCGGCCCATTCGGACCGCA
AGGAATCGGTCAATACACTACATGGCGTGATTTCATATGCGCGATTGCTGATCCCCATGTGTATCACTGG
CAAACTGTGATGGACGACACCGTCAGTGCGTCCGTCGCGCAGGCTCTCGATGAGCTGATGCTTTGGGCCG
AGGACTGCCCCGAAGTCCGGCACCTCGTGCACGCGGATTTCGGCTCCAACAATGTCCTGACGGACAATGG
CCGCATAACAGCGGTCATTGACTGGAGCGAGGCGATGTTCGGGGATTCCCAATACGAGGTCGCCAACATC
TTCTTCTGGAGGCCGTGGTTGGCTTGTATGGAGCAGCAGACGCGCTACTTCGAGCGGAGGCATCCGGAGC
TTGCAGGATCGCCGCGGCTCCGGGCGTATATGCTCCGCATTGGTCTTGACCAACTCTATCAGAGCTTGGT
TGACGGCAATTTCGATGATGCAGCTTGGGCGCAGGGTCGATGCGACGCAATCGTCCGATCCGGAGCCGGG
ACTGTCGGGCGTACACAAATCGCCCGCAGAAGCGCGGCCGTCTGGACCGATGGCTGTGTAGAAGTACTCG
CCGATAGTGGAAACCGACGCCCCAGCACTCGTCCGAGGGCAAAGGAATAGCACGTACTACGAGATTTCGA
TTCCACCGCCGCCTTCTATGAAAGGTTGGGCTTCGGAATCGTTTTCCGGGACGCCGGCTGGATGATCCTC
CAGCGCGGGGATCTCATGCTGGAGTTCTTCGCCCACCCCAACTTGTTTATTGCAGCTTATAATGGTTACA
AATAAAGCAATAGCATCACAAATTTCACAAATAAAGCATTTTTTTCACTGCATTCTAGTTGTGGTTTGTC
CAAACTCATCAATGTATCTTATCATGTCTGTATACCGTCGACCTCTAGCTAGAGCTTGGCGTAATCATGG
TCATAGCTGTTTCCTGTGTGAAATTGTTATCCGCTCACAATTCCACACAACATACGAGCCGGAAGCATAA
AGTGTAAAGCCTGGGGTGCCTAATGAGTGAGCTAACTCACATTAATTGCGTTGCGCTCACTGCCCGCTTT
CCAGTCGGGAAACCTGTCGTGCCAGCTGCATTAATGAATCGGCCAACGCGCGGGGAGAGGCGGTTTGCGT
ATTGGGCGCTCTTCCGCTTCCTCGCTCACTGACTCGCTGCGCTCGGTCGTTCGGCTGCGGCGAGCGGTAT
CAGCTCACTCAAAGGCGGTAATACGGTTATCCACAGAATCAGGGGATAACGCAGGAAAGAACATGTGAGC
AAAAGGCCAGCAAAAGGCCAGGAACCGTAAAAAGGCCGCGTTGCTGGCGTTTTTCCATAGGCTCCGCCCC
CCTGACGAGCATCACAAAAATCGACGCTCAAGTCAGAGGTGGCGAAACCCGACAGGACTATAAAGATACC
AGGCGTTTCCCCCTGGAAGCTCCCTCGTGCGCTCTCCTGTTCCGACCCTGCCGCTTACCGGATACCTGTC
CGCCTTTCTCCCTTCGGGAAGCGTGGCGCTTTCTCATAGCTCACGCTGTAGGTATCTCAGTTCGGTGTAG
GTCGTTCGCTCCAAGCTGGGCTGTGTGCACGAACCCCCCGTTCAGCCCGACCGCTGCGCCTTATCCGGTA
ACTATCGTCTTGAGTCCAACCCGGTAAGACACGACTTATCGCCACTGGCAGCAGCCACTGGTAACAGGAT
TAGCAGAGCGAGGTATGTAGGCGGTGCTACAGAGTTCTTGAAGTGGTGGCCTAACTACGGCTACACTAGA
AGAACAGTATTTGGTATCTGCGCTCTGCTGAAGCCAGTTACCTTCGGAAAAAGAGTTGGTAGCTCTTGAT
CCGGCAAACAAACCACCGCTGGTAGCGGTGGTTTTTTTGTTTGCAAGCAGCAGATTACGCGCAGAAAAAA
AGGATCTCAAGAAGATCCTTTGATCTTTTCTACGGGGTCTGACGCTCAGTGGAACGAAAACTCACGTTAA
GGGATTTTGGTCATGAGATTATCAAAAAGGATCTTCACCTAGATCCTTTTAAATTAAAAATGAAGTTTTA
AATCAATCTAAAGTATATATGAGTAAACTTGGTCTGACAGTTACCAATGCTTAATCAGTGAGGCACCTAT
CTCAGCGATCTGTCTATTTCGTTCATCCATAGTTGCCTGACTCCCCGTCGTGTAGATAACTACGATACGG
GAGGGCTTACCATCTGGCCCCAGTGCTGCAATGATACCGCGAGACCCACGCTCACCGGCTCCAGATTTAT
CAGCAATAAACCAGCCAGCCGGAAGGGCCGAGCGCAGAAGTGGTCCTGCAACTTTATCCGCCTCCATCCA
GTCTATTAATTGTTGCCGGGAAGCTAGAGTAAGTAGTTCGCCAGTTAATAGTTTGCGCAACGTTGTTGCC
ATTGCTACAGGCATCGTGGTGTCACGCTCGTCGTTTGGTATGGCTTCATTCAGCTCCGGTTCCCAACGAT
CAAGGCGAGTTACATGATCCCCCATGTTGTGCAAAAAAGCGGTTAGCTCCTTCGGTCCTCCGATCGTTGT
CAGAAGTAAGTTGGCCGCAGTGTTATCACTCATGGTTATGGCAGCACTGCATAATTCTCTTACTGTCATG
CCATCCGTAAGATGCTTTTCTGTGACTGGTGAGTACTCAACCAAGTCATTCTGAGAATAGTGTATGCGGC
GACCGAGTTGCTCTTGCCCGGCGTCAATACGGGATAATACCGCGCCACATAGCAGAACTTTAAAAGTGCT
CATCATTGGAAAACGTTCTTCGGGGCGAAAACTCTCAAGGATCTTACCGCTGTTGAGATCCAGTTCGATG
TAACCCACTCGTGCACCCAACTGATCTTCAGCATCTTTTACTTTCACCAGCGTTTCTGGGTGAGCAAAAA
CAGGAAGGCAAAATGCCGCAAAAAAGGGAATAAGGGCGACACGGAAATGTTGAATACTCATACTCTTCCT
TTTTCAATATTATTGAAGCATTTATCAGGGTTATTGTCTCATGAGCGGATACATATTTGAATGTATTTAG
AAAAATAAACAAATAGGGGTTCCGCGCACATTTCCCCGAAAAGTGCCACCTGACGTCGACGGATCGGGAG
ATCTCCCGATCCCCTATGGTGCACTCTCAGTACAATCTGCTCTGATGCCGCATAGTTAAGCCAGTATCTG
CTCCCTGCTTGTGTGTTGGAGGTCGCTGAGTAGTGCGCGAGCAAAATTTAAGCTACAACAAGGCAAGGCT
TGACCGACAATTGCATGAAGAATCTGCTTAGGGTTAGGCGTTTTGCGCTGCTTCGCGATGTACGGGCCAG
ATATACGCGTT
